Addgene plasmid #43584: III-CGTC
Depositing lab: Chad Cowan & Kiran Musunuru. Depositing organization: Harvard University. Publication: A TALEN Genome-Editing System for Generating Human Stem Cell-Based Disease Models. Ding Q, Lee YK, Schaefer EA, Peters DT, Veres A, Kim K, Kuperwasser N, Motola DL, Meissner TB, Hendriks WT, Trevisan M, Gupta RM, Moisan A, Banks E, Friesen M, Schinzel RT, Xia F, Tang A, Xia Y, Figueroa E, Wann A, Ahfeldt T, Daheron L, Zhang F, Rubin LL, Peng LF, Chung RT, Musunuru K, Cowan CA. Cell Stem Cell. 2012 Dec 12. pii: S1934-5909(12)00645-5. doi: 10.1016/j.stem.2012.11.011. PubMed 23246482.
Backbone
  Vector backbone: pCRII-TOPO
  Backbone manufacturer: Invitrogen
  Backbone size w/o insert (bp): 3973
  Vector type: Bacterial Cloning
Growth in bacteria
  Bacterial resistance: Ampicillin and Kanamycin, 100 & 50 μg/mL
  Growth temperature: 37°C
  Growth strain: Top10
  Copy number: High Copy
Gene/Insert
  Gene/Insert name: III-CGTC
  Species: Synthetic
  Insert size (bp): 426
  Cloning method: TOPO Cloning
  Sequencing primers: 5′ T7; 3′ M13-rev
Terms and licenses: Academic/Nonprofit Terms; Industry Terms: Not Available to Industry
How to cite: III-CGTC was a gift from Chad Cowan & Kiran Musunuru (Addgene plasmid # 43584 ; http://n2t.net/addgene:43584 ; RRID:Addgene_43584)
