[The description below was written by a language model from this plasmid's Addgene catalogue record.]
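Description:
III-CGTC is a bacterial cloning plasmid built on the commercial pCRII-TOPO backbone (about 4.0 kb without insert), carrying a 426 bp synthetic insert introduced by TOPO cloning. It is maintained at high copy number in E. coli and is selectable with both ampicillin and kanamycin, consistent with the dual resistance markers of this backbone. The insert sits between the T7 and M13-reverse priming sites, which are the sites listed for sequence verification. No feature table is available for this entry, so individual elements such as the origin of replication and the promoters flanking the cloning site are not itemised in the record.

The record does not describe the insert beyond its name, size and synthetic origin. The plasmid was deposited in connection with a TALEN genome-editing system developed for generating human stem cell-based disease models. In that context, the name suggests a pre-assembled module of TAL effector repeats: "CGTC" most plausibly denotes the four DNA bases recognised by four consecutive repeats, and "III" the position of this block in the ordered assembly of a full-length repeat array. The insert size fits roughly four repeats of about 34 amino acids each, but this interpretation is inferred from the name and size rather than stated in the record.

The construct has no mammalian expression elements recorded and is classed purely as a cloning vector. It therefore appears to serve as a library component, a source of a defined repeat block to be combined with other modules and transferred into a TALEN expression backbone, rather than as a functional nuclease construct in its own right.
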