>Addgene plasmid #43584 | III-CGTC | depositor partial sequence | sequence record 58849 | III-CGTC sequence 426 bps
CGTCTCGGCTCACCCCAGAGCAGGTCGTGGCGATCGCAAGCCACGACGGAGGAAAGCAAGCCTTGGAAAC
AGTACAGAGGCTGTTGCCTGTGCTGTGCCAAGCGCACGGACTCACCCCAGAGCAGGTCGTGGCAATCGCG
AGCAATAACGGCGGAAAACAGGCTTTGGAAACGGTGCAGAGGCTCCTTCCAGTGCTGTGCCAAGCGCACG
GCCTCACCCCAGAGCAGGTCGTGGCCATTGCCTCGAATGGAGGGGGCAAACAGGCGTTGGAAACCGTACA
ACGATTGCTGCCGGTGCTGTGCCAAGCGCACGGATTAACCCCAGAGCAGGTCGTGGCGATCGCAAGCCAC
GACGGAGGAAAGCAAGCCTTGGAAACAGTACAGAGGCTGTTGCCTGTGCTGTGCCAAGCGCACGGACTCA
GAGACG
