>Addgene plasmid #43584 | III-CGTC | addgene partial sequence | sequence record 61583 | M13-F20 5'-TGTAAAACGACGGCCAGT-3'
GGCGATTGGGCCCTCTGATGCATGCTCGAGCGGCCGCCAGTGTGATGGATATCTGCAGAATTCGCCCTTG
CCGTCCTAGCGCGTCTCGGCTCACCCCAGAGCAGGTCGTGGCGATCGCAAGCCACGACGGAGGAAAGCAA
GCCTTGGAAACAGTACAGAGGCTGTTGCCTGTGCTGTGCCAAGCGCACGGACTCACCCCAGAGCAGGTCG
TGGCAATCGCGAGCAATAACGGCGGAAAACAGGCTTTGGAAACGGTGCAGAGGCTCCTTCCAGTGCTGTG
CCAAGCGCACGGCCTCACCCCAGAGCAGGTCGTGGCCATTGCCTCGAATGGAGGGGGCAAACAGGCGTTG
GAAACCGTACAACGATTGCTGCCGGTGCTGTGCCAAGCGCACGGATTAACCCCAGAGCAGGTCGTGGCGA
TCGCAAGCCACGACGGAGGAAAGCAAGCCTTGGAAACAGTACAGAGGCTGTTGCCTGTGCTGTGCCAAGC
GCACGGACTCAGAGACGTGGGCACAGGAAAGAAGGGCGAATTCCAGCACACTGGCGGCCGTTACTAGTGG
ATCCGAGCTCGGTACCAAGCTTGATGCATAGCTTGAGTATTCTATAGTGTCACCTAAATAGCTTGGCGTA
ATCATGGTCATAGCTGTTTCCTGTGTGAAATTGTTATCCGCTCACAATTCCACACAACATACGAGCCGGA
AGCATAAAGTGTAAAGCCTGGGGTGCCTAATGAGTGAGCTAACTCACATTAATTGCGTTGCGCTCACTGC
CCGCTTTCCAGTCGGGAAACCTGTCGTGCCAGCTGCATTAATGAATCGGCCAACGCGCGGGGAGAGGCGG
TTTGCGTATTGGGCGCTCTTCCGCTTCCTCGCTC
